Addgene plasmid #201920: pJRH-1364 LV EF1a-CD4 IRES-EGFP
Purpose: 2nd generation lentiviral transfer plasmid for engineering cells to express human CD4
Depositing lab: Jennifer Doudna. Depositing organization: University of California, Berkeley. Publication: In vivo human T cell engineering with enveloped delivery vehicles. Hamilton JR, Chen E, Perez BS, Sandoval Espinoza CR, Kang MH, Trinidad M, Ngo W, Doudna JA. Nat Biotechnol. 2024 Jan 11. doi: 10.1038/s41587-023-02085-z. PubMed 38212493.
Backbone
  Vector backbone: Addgene #171625
  Total vector size (bp): 11505
  Vector type: Mammalian Expression, Lentiviral
Growth in bacteria
  Bacterial resistance: Ampicillin, 100 μg/mL
  Growth temperature: 37°C
  Growth strain: NEB Stable
  Copy number: High Copy
Gene/Insert
  Gene/Insert name: CD4
  Species: H. sapiens (human)
  Insert size (bp): 1374
  Entrez Gene: CD4 (a.k.a. CD4mut, IMD79, Leu-3, OKT4D, T4)
  Promoter: EF1a
  Cloning method: Gibson Cloning
  Sequencing primers: 5′ GCCAGCTTGGCACTTGATG; 3′ CCTCACATTGCCAAAAGACG
Terms and licenses: Academic/Nonprofit Terms; Industry Terms: Not Available to Industry
How to cite: pJRH-1364 LV EF1a-CD4 IRES-EGFP was a gift from Jennifer Doudna (Addgene plasmid # 201920 ; http://n2t.net/addgene:201920 ; RRID:Addgene_201920)
