[The description below was written by a language model from this plasmid's Addgene catalogue record and pLannotate feature annotations shown in this document.]
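Description:
pJRH-1364 LV EF1a-CD4 IRES-EGFP is an 11.5 kb lentiviral transfer plasmid, catalogued as second generation, built to engineer mammalian cells to express human CD4. It is propagated in E. coli through a high-copy ColE1/pUC-type origin with ampicillin resistance (AmpR), and the backbone also carries an f1 phage origin. Outside the viral region sits an SV40 promoter/EM7 promoter–driven BleoR cassette with an SV40 poly(A) signal. This cassette could confer Zeocin-type resistance in bacteria or transfected cells, but it lies beyond the 3' LTR and so would not be carried into transduced cells.

The viral genome is transcribed from a CMV enhancer/promoter fused to a truncated HIV-1 5' LTR. This is followed by the Ψ packaging signal with a partial gag sequence, the Rev response element for Rev-dependent nuclear export, and the cPPT/CTS, which aids nuclear import of the reverse-transcribed genome. It ends in a self-inactivating ΔU3 3' LTR backed by a bGH polyadenylation signal.

Between these elements, the EF-1α promoter with its intron A sequence drives a bicistronic transcript. The 1,374 bp human CD4 coding sequence comes first, followed by an EMCV IRES that permits cap-independent translation of EGFP from the same mRNA. Green fluorescence therefore reports on transduced, CD4-expressing cells. A WPRE downstream of EGFP enhances transcript stability and expression.

Packaging requires gag/pol, Rev and envelope functions supplied in trans. The construct is used to generate cell lines displaying CD4, and it was deposited with work on in vivo human T cell engineering using enveloped delivery vehicles.
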