Features (pLannotate 1.2.2; 34 found; start..end, strand, type, name):
    109..161     -  misc_feature   bom (fragment): basis of mobility region from pBR322
    310..689     +  enhancer       CMV enhancer: human cytomegalovirus immediate early enhancer
    690..889     +  promoter       CMV promoter: human cytomegalovirus (CMV) immediate early promoter
    907..1087    +  LTR            5' LTR (truncated): truncated 5' long terminal repeat (LTR) from HIV-1
   1134..1259    +  misc_feature   HIV-1 Ψ: packaging signal of human immunodeficiency virus type 1
   1243..1606    +  CDS            HIV-1 gag (fragment): gag protein from human immunodeficiency virus 1; gag
   1752..1985    +  misc_feature   RRE: The Rev response element (RRE) of HIV-1 allows for Rev-dependent mRNA export from the nucleus to the cytoplasm.
   2362..2462    +  CDS            Rev (fragment): human immunodeficiency virus 1 (HIV-1) Rev protein; rev; enhances nuclear export of unspliced and incompletely spliced viral mRNAs
   2512..2629    +  misc_feature   cPPT/CTS: central polypurine tract and central termination sequence of HIV-1
   2714..2732    +  CDS            small t antigen (fragment): SV40 (simian virus 40) small t antigen
   2758..2969    +  promoter       EF-1α core promoter: core promoter for human elongation factor EF-1α
   2970..3078    +  intron         EF-1α intron A (fragment): intron upstream of the start codon of human EF-1α
   3704..3907    +  intron         EF-1α intron A: truncated intron upstream of the start codon of human EF-1α
   3940..5313    +  CDS            CD4 (sequence withheld): CD4_HUMAN - Experimental evidence at protein level: Swiss-Prot protein existence level 1. (Microbial infection) Primary receptor for human immunodeficiency virus-1 (HIV-1) (PubMed:2214026, PubMed:16331979, PubMed:9641677, PubMed:12089508). Down-regulated by HIV-1 Vpu (PubMed:17346169). Acts as a receptor for Human Herpes virus 7/HHV-7 (PubMed:7909607). From Homo sapiens (Human).
   5354..5937    +  misc_feature   IRES2: internal ribosome entry site (IRES) of the encephalomyocarditis virus (EMCV)
   5941..6657    +  CDS            EGFP: EGFP is a basic (constitutively fluorescent) green fluorescent protein published in 1996, derived from Aequorea victoria. It is reported to be a rapidly-maturing weak dimer with moderate acid sensitivity.
   6675..7263    +  misc_feature   WPRE: woodchuck hepatitis virus posttranscriptional regulatory element
   7314..7333    +  misc_feature   cPPT/CTS (fragment): central polypurine tract and central termination sequence of HIV-1
   7335..7568    +  LTR            3' LTR (ΔU3): self-inactivating 3' long terminal repeat (LTR) from HIV-1
   7600..7824    +  polyA_signal   bGH poly(A) signal: bovine growth hormone polyadenylation signal
   7828..7849    +  promoter       SV40 promoter (fragment): SV40 enhancer and early promoter
   7870..8298    +  rep_origin     f1 ori (sequence partly withheld): f1 bacteriophage origin of replication; arrow indicates direction of (+) strand synthesis
   8312..8641    +  promoter       SV40 promoter: SV40 enhancer and early promoter
   8689..8736    +  promoter       EM7 promoter: synthetic bacterial promoter&nbsp
   8755..9129    +  CDS            BleoR: antibiotic-binding protein; Sh ble from Streptoalloteichus hindustanus; confers resistance to bleomycin, phleomycin, and Zeocin™
   9139..9264    +  CDS            ble (fragment): BLE_KLEPN - Experimental evidence at protein level: Swiss-Prot protein existence level 1. Binding protein with a strong affinity to the bleomycin family of antibiotics. Binds to CL990; an antimitotic-antibiotic compound. From Klebsiella pneumoniae.
   9259..9380    +  polyA_signal   SV40 poly(A) signal: SV40 polyadenylation signal
   9451..9473    -  protein_bind   lac operator (fragment): The lac repressor binds to the lac operator to inhibit transcription in E. coli. This inhibition can be relieved by adding lactose or isopropyl-β-D-thiogalactopyranoside (IPTG). lac repressor encoded by lacI
   9477..9507    -  promoter       lac promoter: promoter for the E. coli lac operon
   9522..9543    -  protein_bind   CAP binding site: CAP binding activates transcription in the presence of cAMP. E. coli catabolite activator protein
   9556..9648    -  CDS            lacI (fragment): lac repressor; lacI; The lac repressor binds to the lac operator to inhibit transcription in E. coli. This inhibition can be relieved by adding lactose or isopropyl-β-D-thiogalactopyranoside (IPTG).
   9831..10419   -  rep_origin     ori: high-copy-number ColE1/pMB1/pBR322/pUC origin of replication
  10590..11450   -  CDS            AmpR: β-lactamase; bla; confers resistance to ampicillin, carbenicillin, and related antibiotics
  11451..50      -  promoter       AmpR promoter (across the origin): bla
>Addgene plasmid #201920 | pJRH-1364 LV EF1a-CD4 IRES-EGFP | addgene full sequence | sequence record 403585 | Addgene NGS Result
GGATACATATTTGAATGTATTTAGAAAAATAAACAAATAGGGGTTCCGCGCACATTTCCCCGAAAAGTGC
CACCTGACGTCGACGGATCGGGAGATCTCCCGATCCCCTATGGTGCACTCTCAGTACAATCTGCTCTGAT
GCCGCATAGTTAAGCCAGTATCTGCTCCCTGCTTGTGTGTTGGAGGTCGCTGAGTAGTGCGCGAGCAAAA
TTTAAGCTACAACAAGGCAAGGCTTGACCGACAATTGCATGAAGAATCTGCTTAGGGTTAGGCGTTTTGC
GCTGCTTCGCGATGTACGGGCCAGATATTGACATTGATTATTGACTAGTTATTAATAGTAATCAATTACG
GGGTCATTAGTTCATAGCCCATATATGGAGTTCCGCGTTACATAACTTACGGTAAATGGCCCGCCTGGCT
GACCGCCCAACGACCCCCGCCCATTGACGTCAATAATGACGTATGTTCCCATAGTAACGCCAATAGGGAC
TTTCCATTGACGTCAATGGGTGGAGTATTTACGGTAAACTGCCCACTTGGCAGTACATCAAGTGTATCAT
ATGCCAAGTACGCCCCCTATTGACGTCAATGACGGTAAATGGCCCGCCTGGCATTATGCCCAGTACATGA
CCTTATGGGACTTTCCTACTTGGCAGTACATCTACGTATTAGTCATCGCTATTACCATGGTGATGCGGTT
TTGGCAGTACATCAATGGGCGTGGATAGCGGTTTGACTCACGGGGATTTCCAAGTCTCCACCCCATTGAC
GTCAATGGGAGTTTGTTTTGGCACCAAAATCAACGGGACTTTCCAAAATGTCGTAACAACTCCGCCCCAT
TGACGCAAATGGGCGGTAGGCGTGTACGGTGGGAGGTCTATATAAGCAGCGCGTTTTGCCTGTACTGGGT
CTCTCTGGTTAGACCAGATCTGAGCCTGGGAGCTCTCTGGCTAACTAGGGAACCCACTGCTTAAGCCTCA
ATAAAGCTTGCCTTGAGTGCTTCAAGTAGTGTGTGCCCGTCTGTTGTGTGACTCTGGTAACTAGAGATCC
CTCAGACCCTTTTAGTCAGTGTGGAAAATCTCTAGCAGTGGCGCCCGAACAGGGACTTGAAAGCGAAAGG
GAAACCAGAGGAGCTCTCTCGACGCAGGACTCGGCTTGCTGAAGCGCGCACGGCAAGAGGCGAGGGGCGG
CGACTGGTGAGTACGCCAAAAATTTTGACTAGCGGAGGCTAGAAGGAGAGAGATGGGTGCGAGAGCGTCA
GTATTAAGCGGGGGAGAATTAGATCGCGATGGGAAAAAATTCGGTTAAGGCCAGGGGGAAAGAAAAAATA
TAAATTAAAACATATAGTATGGGCAAGCAGGGAGCTAGAACGATTCGCAGTTAATCCTGGCCTGTTAGAA
ACATCAGAAGGCTGTAGACAAATACTGGGACAGCTACAACCATCCCTTCAGACAGGATCAGAAGAACTTA
GATCATTATATAATACAGTAGCAACCCTCTATTGTGTGCATCAAAGGATAGAGATAAAAGACACCAAGGA
AGCTTTAGACAAGATAGAGGAAGAGCAAAACAAAAGTAAGACCACCGCACAGCAAGCGGCCGCTGATCTT
CAGACCTGGAGGAGGAGATATGAGGGACAATTGGAGAAGTGAATTATATAAATATAAAGTAGTAAAAATT
GAACCATTAGGAGTAGCACCCACCAAGGCAAAGAGAAGAGTGGTGCAGAGAGAAAAAAGAGCAGTGGGAA
TAGGAGCTTTGTTCCTTGGGTTCTTGGGAGCAGCAGGAAGCACTATGGGCGCAGCGTCAATGACGCTGAC
GGTACAGGCCAGACAATTATTGTCTGGTATAGTGCAGCAGCAGAACAATTTGCTGAGGGCTATTGAGGCG
CAACAGCATCTGTTGCAACTCACAGTCTGGGGCATCAAGCAGCTCCAGGCAAGAATCCTGGCTGTGGAAA
GATACCTAAAGGATCAACAGCTCCTGGGGATTTGGGGTTGCTCTGGAAAACTCATTTGCACCACTGCTGT
GCCTTGGAATGCTAGTTGGAGTAATAAATCTCTGGAACAGATTTGGAATCACACGACCTGGATGGAGTGG
GACAGAGAAATTAACAATTACACAAGCTTAATACACTCCTTAATTGAAGAATCGCAAAACCAGCAAGAAA
AGAATGAACAAGAATTATTGGAATTAGATAAATGGGCAAGTTTGTGGAATTGGTTTAACATAACAAATTG
GCTGTGGTATATAAAATTATTCATAATGATAGTAGGAGGCTTGGTAGGTTTAAGAATAGTTTTTGCTGTA
CTTTCTATAGTGAATAGAGTTAGGCAGGGATATTCACCATTATCGTTTCAGACCCACCTCCCAACCCCGA
GGGGACCCGACAGGCCCGAAGGAATAGAAGAAGAAGGTGGAGAGAGAGACAGAGACAGATCCATTCGATT
AGTGAACGGATCGGCACTGCGTGCGCCAATTCTGCAGACAAATGGCAGTATTCATCCACAATTTTAAAAG
AAAAGGGGGGATTGGGGGGTACAGTGCAGGGGAAAGAATAGTAGACATAATAGCAACAGACATACAAACT
AAAGAATTACAAAAACAAATTACAAAAATTCAAAATTTTCGGGTTTATTACAGGGACAGCAGAGATCCAG
TTTGGTTAATTAAGGTACCATCGATCTTAAGTCGCGACTCGAGAATTCGCTAGCTAGGTCTTGAAAGGAG
TGGGAATTGGCTCCGGTGCCCGTCAGTGGGCAGAGCGCACATCGCCCACAGTCCCCGAGAAGTTGGGGGG
AGGGGTCGGCAATTGATCCGGTGCCTAGAGAAGGTGGCGCGGGGTAAACTGGGAAAGTGATGTCGTGTAC
TGGCTCCGCCTTTTTCCCGAGGGTGGGGGAGAACCGTATATAAGTGCAGTAGTCGCCGTGAACGTTCTTT
TTCGCAACGGGTTTGCCGCCAGAACACAGGTAAGTGCCGTGTGTGGTTCCCGCGGGCCTGGCCTCTTTAC
GGGTTATGGCCCTTGCGTGCCTTGAATTACTTCCACTGGCTGCAGTACGTGATTCTTGATCCCGAGCTTC
GGGTTGGAAGTGGGTGGGAGAGTTCGAGGCCTTGCGCTTAAGGAGCCCCTTCGCCTCGTGCTTGAGTTGA
GGCCTGGCCTGGGCGCTGGGGCCGCCGCGTGCGAATCTGGTGGCACCTTCGCGCCTGTCTCGCTGCTTTC
GATAAGTCTCTAGCCATTTAAAATTTTTGATGACCTGCTGCGACGCTTTTTTTCTGGCAAGATAGTCTTG
TAAATGCGGGCCAAGATCTGCACACTGGTATTTCGGTTTTTGGGGCCGCGGGCGGCGACGGGGCCCGTGC
GTCCCAGCGCACATGTTCGGCGAGGCGGGGCCTGCGAGCGCGGCCACCGAGAATCGGACGGGGGTAGTCT
CAAGCTGGCCGGCCTGCTCTGGTGCCTGGCCTCGCGCCGCCGTGTATCGCCCCGCCCTGGGCGGCAAGGC
TGGCCCGGTCGGCACCAGTTGCGTGAGCGGAAAGATGGCCGCTTCCCGGCCCTGCTGCAGGGAGCTCAAA
ATGGAGGACGCGGCGCTCGGGAGAGCGGGCGGGTGAGTCACCCACACAAAGGAAAAGGGCCTTTCCGTCC
TCAGCCGTCGCTTCATGTGACTCCACGGAGTACCGGGCGCCGTCCAGGCACCTCGATTAGTTCTCGAGCT
TTTGGAGTACGTCGTCTTTAGGTTGGGGGGAGGGGTTTTATGCGATGGAGTTTCCCCACACTGAGTGGGT
GGAGACTGAAGTTAGGCCAGCTTGGCACTTGATGTAATTCTCCTTGGAATTTGCCCTTTTTGAGTTTGGA
TCTTGGTTCATTCTCAAGCCTCAGACAGTGGTTCAAAGTTTTTTTCTTCCATTTCAGGTGTCGTGAACCG
GTTCTAGAGCGCTGCCACC
[1374 nt withheld, positions 3940-5313]
TAAACGCGTTAAGTCGACAAATGACAAGTAAGCGGCCGCGCCCCTCTCCCTCCCCCCCCCCTAACGTTAC
TGGCCGAAGCCGCTTGGAATAAGGCCGGTGTGCGTTTGTCTATATGTTATTTTCCACCATATTGCCGTCT
TTTGGCAATGTGAGGGCCCGGAAACCTGGCCCTGTCTTCTTGACGAGCATTCCTAGGGGTCTTTCCCCTC
TCGCCAAAGGAATGCAAGGTCTGTTGAATGTCGTGAAGGAAGCAGTTCCTCTGGAAGCTTCTTGAAGACA
AACAACGTCTGTAGCGACCCTTTGCAGGCAGCGGAACCCCCCACCTGGCGACAGGTGCCTCTGCGGCCCA
AAGCCACGTGTATAAGATACACCTGCAAAGGCGGCACAACCCCAGTGCCACGTTGTGAGTTGGATAGTTG
TGGAAAGAGTCAAATGGCTCTCCTCAAGCGTATTCAACAAGGGGCTGAAGGATGCCCAGAAGGTACCCCA
TTGTATGGGATCTGATCTGGGGCCTCGGTGCACATGCTTTACATGTGTTTAGTCGAGGTTAAAAAAACGT
CTAGGCCCCCCGAACCACGGGGACGTGGTTTTCCTTTGAAAAACACGATGATAATATGGCCACACATATG
GTGAGCAAGGGCGAGGAGCTGTTCACCGGGGTGGTGCCCATCCTGGTCGAGCTGGACGGCGACGTAAACG
GCCACAAGTTCAGCGTGTCCGGCGAGGGCGAGGGCGATGCCACCTACGGCAAGCTGACCCTGAAGTTCAT
CTGCACCACCGGCAAGCTGCCCGTGCCCTGGCCCACCCTCGTGACCACCCTGACCTACGGCGTGCAGTGC
TTCAGCCGCTACCCCGACCACATGAAGCAGCACGACTTCTTCAAGTCCGCCATGCCCGAAGGCTACGTCC
AGGAGCGCACCATCTTCTTCAAGGACGACGGCAACTACAAGACCCGCGCCGAGGTGAAGTTCGAGGGCGA
CACCCTGGTGAACCGCATCGAGCTGAAGGGCATCGACTTCAAGGAGGACGGCAACATCCTGGGGCACAAG
CTGGAGTACAACTACAACAGCCACAACGTCTATATCATGGCCGACAAGCAGAAGAACGGCATCAAGGTGA
ACTTCAAGATCCGCCACAACATCGAGGACGGCAGCGTGCAGCTCGCCGACCACTACCAGCAGAACACCCC
CATCGGCGACGGCCCCGTGCTGCTGCCCGACAACCACTACCTGAGCACCCAGTCCGCCCTGAGCAAAGAC
CCCAACGAGAAGCGCGATCACATGGTCCTGCTGGAGTTCGTGACCGCCGCCGGGATCACTCTCGGCATGG
ACGAGCTGTACAAGTAGCGCGTTAAGTCGACAATCAACCTCTGGATTACAAAATTTGTGAAAGATTGACT
GGTATTCTTAACTATGTTGCTCCTTTTACGCTATGTGGATACGCTGCTTTAATGCCTTTGTATCATGCTA
TTGCTTCCCGTATGGCTTTCATTTTCTCCTCCTTGTATAAATCCTGGTTGCTGTCTCTTTATGAGGAGTT
GTGGCCCGTTGTCAGGCAACGTGGCGTGGTGTGCACTGTGTTTGCTGACGCAACCCCCACTGGTTGGGGC
ATTGCCACCACCTGTCAGCTCCTTTCCGGGACTTTCGCTTTCCCCCTCCCTATTGCCACGGCGGAACTCA
TCGCCGCCTGCCTTGCCCGCTGCTGGACAGGGGCTCGGCTGTTGGGCACTGACAATTCCGTGGTGTTGTC
GGGGAAATCATCGTCCTTTCCTTGGCTGCTCGCCTGTGTTGCCACCTGGATTCTGCGCGGGACGTCCTTC
TGCTACGTCCCTTCGGCCCTCAATCCAGCGGACCTTCCTTCCCGCGGCCTGCTGCCGGCTCTGCGGCCTC
TTCCGCGTCTTCGCCTTCGCCCTCAGACGAGTCGGATCTCCCTTTGGGCCGCCTCCCCGCGTCGACTTTA
AGACCAATGACTTACAAGGCAGCTGTAGATCTTAGCCACTTTTTAAAAGAAAAGGGGGGACTGGAAGGGC
TAATTCACTCCCAACGAAGACAAGATCTGCTTTTTGCTTGTACTGGGTCTCTCTGGTTAGACCAGATCTG
AGCCTGGGAGCTCTCTGGCTAACTAGGGAACCCACTGCTTAAGCCTCAATAAAGCTTGCCTTGAGTGCTT
CAAGTAGTGTGTGCCCGTCTGTTGTGTGACTCTGGTAACTAGAGATCCCTCAGACCCTTTTAGTCAGTGT
GGAAAATCTCTAGCAGGGCCCGTTTAAACCCGCTGATCAGCCTCGACTGTGCCTTCTAGTTGCCAGCCAT
CTGTTGTTTGCCCCTCCCCCGTGCCTTCCTTGACCCTGGAAGGTGCCACTCCCACTGTCCTTTCCTAATA
AAATGAGGAAATTGCATCGCATTGTCTGAGTAGGTGTCATTCTATTCTGGGGGGTGGGGTGGGGCAGGAC
AGCAAGGGGGAGGATTGGGAAGACAATAGCAGGCATGCTGGGGATGCGGTGGGCTCTATGGCTTCTGAGG
CGGAAAGAACCAGCTGGGGCTCTAGGGGGTATCCCC
[124 nt withheld, positions 7870-7993]
C
[91 nt withheld, positions 7995-8085]
A
[49 nt withheld, positions 8087-8135]
CCTTTGACGTTGGAGTCCACGTTCTTT
[37 nt withheld, positions 8163-8199]
ACCCTATCTCGGTCTATTCTTTTGATTTATAAGGGATTTTGCCGATTTCGGCCTATTGGTTAAAAAATGA
GCTGATTTAACAAAAATTTAACGCGAATTAATTCTGTGGAATGTGTGTCAGTTAGGGTGTGGAAAGTCCC
CAGGCTCCCCAGCAGGCAGAAGTATGCAAAGCATGCATCTCAATTAGTCAGCAACCAGGTGTGGAAAGTC
CCCAGGCTCCCCAGCAGGCAGAAGTATGCAAAGCATGCATCTCAATTAGTCAGCAACCATAGTCCCGCCC
CTAACTCCGCCCATCCCGCCCCTAACTCCGCCCAGTTCCGCCCATTCTCCGCCCCATGGCTGACTAATTT
TTTTTATTTATGCAGAGGCCGAGGCCGCCTCTGCCTCTGAGCTATTCCAGAAGTAGTGAGGAGGCTTTTT
TGGAGGCCTAGGCTTTTGCAAAAAGCTCCCGGGAGCTTGTATATCCATTTTCGGATCTGATCAGCACGTG
TTGACAATTAATCATCGGCATAGTATATCGGCATAGTATAATACGACAAGGTGAGGAACTAAACCATGGC
CAAGTTGACCAGTGCCGTTCCGGTGCTCACCGCGCGCGACGTCGCCGGAGCGGTCGAGTTCTGGACCGAC
CGGCTCGGGTTCTCCCGGGACTTCGTGGAGGACGACTTCGCCGGTGTGGTCCGGGACGACGTGACCCTGT
TCATCAGCGCGGTCCAGGACCAGGTGGTGCCGGACAACACCCTGGCCTGGGTGTGGGTGCGCGGCCTGGA
CGAGCTGTACGCCGAGTGGTCGGAGGTCGTGTCCACGAACTTCCGGGACGCCTCCGGGCCGGCCATGACC
GAGATCGGCGAGCAGCCGTGGGGGCGGGAGTTCGCCCTGCGCGACCCGGCCGGCAACTGCGTGCACTTCG
TGGCCGAGGAGCAGGACTGACACGTGCTACGAGATTTCGATTCCACCGCCGCCTTCTATGAAAGGTTGGG
CTTCGGAATCGTTTTCCGGGACGCCGGCTGGATGATCCTCCAGCGCGGGGATCTCATGCTGGAGTTCTTC
GCCCACCCCAACTTGTTTATTGCAGCTTATAATGGTTACAAATAAAGCAATAGCATCACAAATTTCACAA
ATAAAGCATTTTTTTCACTGCATTCTAGTTGTGGTTTGTCCAAACTCATCAATGTATCTTATCATGTCTG
TATACCGTCGACCTCTAGCTAGAGCTTGGCGTAATCATGGTCATAGCTGTTTCCTGTGTGAAATTGTTAT
CCGCTCACAATTCCACACAACATACGAGCCGGAAGCATAAAGTGTAAAGCCTGGGGTGCCTAATGAGTGA
GCTAACTCACATTAATTGCGTTGCGCTCACTGCCCGCTTTCCAGTCGGGAAACCTGTCGTGCCAGCTGCA
TTAATGAATCGGCCAACGCGCGGGGAGAGGCGGTTTGCGTATTGGGCGCTCTTCCGCTTCCTCGCTCACT
GACTCGCTGCGCTCGGTCGTTCGGCTGCGGCGAGCGGTATCAGCTCACTCAAAGGCGGTAATACGGTTAT
CCACAGAATCAGGGGATAACGCAGGAAAGAACATGTGAGCAAAAGGCCAGCAAAAGGCCAGGAACCGTAA
AAAGGCCGCGTTGCTGGCGTTTTTCCATAGGCTCCGCCCCCCTGACGAGCATCACAAAAATCGACGCTCA
AGTCAGAGGTGGCGAAACCCGACAGGACTATAAAGATACCAGGCGTTTCCCCCTGGAAGCTCCCTCGTGC
GCTCTCCTGTTCCGACCCTGCCGCTTACCGGATACCTGTCCGCCTTTCTCCCTTCGGGAAGCGTGGCGCT
TTCTCATAGCTCACGCTGTAGGTATCTCAGTTCGGTGTAGGTCGTTCGCTCCAAGCTGGGCTGTGTGCAC
GAACCCCCCGTTCAGCCCGACCGCTGCGCCTTATCCGGTAACTATCGTCTTGAGTCCAACCCGGTAAGAC
ACGACTTATCGCCACTGGCAGCAGCCACTGGTAACAGGATTAGCAGAGCGAGGTATGTAGGCGGTGCTAC
AGAGTTCTTGAAGTGGTGGCCTAACTACGGCTACACTAGAAGAACAGTATTTGGTATCTGCGCTCTGCTG
AAGCCAGTTACCTTCGGAAAAAGAGTTGGTAGCTCTTGATCCGGCAAACAAACCACCGCTGGTAGCGGTG
GTTTTTTTGTTTGCAAGCAGCAGATTACGCGCAGAAAAAAAGGATCTCAAGAAGATCCTTTGATCTTTTC
TACGGGGTCTGACGCTCAGTGGAACGAAAACTCACGTTAAGGGATTTTGGTCATGAGATTATCAAAAAGG
ATCTTCACCTAGATCCTTTTAAATTAAAAATGAAGTTTTAAATCAATCTAAAGTATATATGAGTAAACTT
GGTCTGACAGTTACCAATGCTTAATCAGTGAGGCACCTATCTCAGCGATCTGTCTATTTCGTTCATCCAT
AGTTGCCTGACTCCCCGTCGTGTAGATAACTACGATACGGGAGGGCTTACCATCTGGCCCCAGTGCTGCA
ATGATACCGCGAGACCCACGCTCACCGGCTCCAGATTTATCAGCAATAAACCAGCCAGCCGGAAGGGCCG
AGCGCAGAAGTGGTCCTGCAACTTTATCCGCCTCCATCCAGTCTATTAATTGTTGCCGGGAAGCTAGAGT
AAGTAGTTCGCCAGTTAATAGTTTGCGCAACGTTGTTGCCATTGCTACAGGCATCGTGGTGTCACGCTCG
TCGTTTGGTATGGCTTCATTCAGCTCCGGTTCCCAACGATCAAGGCGAGTTACATGATCCCCCATGTTGT
GCAAAAAAGCGGTTAGCTCCTTCGGTCCTCCGATCGTTGTCAGAAGTAAGTTGGCCGCAGTGTTATCACT
CATGGTTATGGCAGCACTGCATAATTCTCTTACTGTCATGCCATCCGTAAGATGCTTTTCTGTGACTGGT
GAGTACTCAACCAAGTCATTCTGAGAATAGTGTATGCGGCGACCGAGTTGCTCTTGCCCGGCGTCAATAC
GGGATAATACCGCGCCACATAGCAGAACTTTAAAAGTGCTCATCATTGGAAAACGTTCTTCGGGGCGAAA
ACTCTCAAGGATCTTACCGCTGTTGAGATCCAGTTCGATGTAACCCACTCGTGCACCCAACTGATCTTCA
GCATCTTTTACTTTCACCAGCGTTTCTGGGTGAGCAAAAACAGGAAGGCAAAATGCCGCAAAAAAGGGAA
TAAGGGCGACACGGAAATGTTGAATACTCATACTCTTCCTTTTTCAATATTATTGAAGCATTTATCAGGG
TTATTGTCTCATGAGC
